>Addgene plasmid #133657 | ZJOM68 | addgene full sequence | sequence record 268966 | Addgene NGS Result
AATAGGGGTTCCGCGCACATTTCCCCGAAAAGTGCCACCTGACGTCTAAGAAACCATTATTATCATGACA
TTAACCTATAAAAATAGGCGTATCACGAGGCCCTTTCGTCTCGCGCGTTTCGGTGATGACGGTGAAAACC
TCTGACACATGCAGCTCCCGGAGACGGTCACAGCTTGTCTGTAAGCGGATGCCGGGAGCAGACAAGCCCG
TCAGGGCGCGTCAGCGGGTGTTGGCGGGTGTCGGGGCTGGCTTAACTATGCGGCATCAGAGCAGATTGTA
CTGAGAGTGCACCATATGGACATATTGTCGTTAGAACGCGGCTACAATTAATACATAACCTTATGTATCA
TACACATACGATTTAGGTGACACTATAGAACGCGGCCGCCAGCTGAAGCTTGACTGGCTGATAGCCTCGA
CGCCAGCTTTGATTAGTTCATCCGGGTTCCCGTCAATTTTTATAAACGTGTCTAAAGTTCTCTCTAGATA
AGTCTTTGCCCCTTGGCTTCTTGCGCCAATAGCTGTACCATATAGTTCTGTGACATTTCCGGAAGGTTGG
AATTCTAAAAGATGAGCACCGCTCTTGTCATACCCGATGATCAACAAACCAACACCGTAGGGTCTGCCCC
CATAGGATTGTGTATTTTTCTGTGCTTTATCGCAAAGCAAATGACCTGCTCTCTCGACGGCAAGCTTTCT
GTTAAAAACTAAGCTGGAGTAATTACACTGTTGTCTCAAATAATTACTTAAAACTCTAGCATCTGGAGCC
AACCCGGCTAACGAGAGCCCCATGTGCTCGTCACATTTGATGATTTTTTTCTGGTATGATGACAATTCGT
CTGCATTTCTTTTCAACGCTACTAAAACAGCATGAGTGTTCGAACGTAACCCCACAGTGACGCTCCCTTG
TTTAATAGCTTCCAAGGCGTATTCCACTTGGAACAGACGGCCTGTAGGAGAAAAAGTGACTGTGTCCCCG
TCGTAATTGTTCCTGAACATGTTTTGTAAATATATGAAGGCTTAGTTCAATGTATTCTTACCCACTTCTC
TTGAACTTCAATTGATCACCACGTCTACCTAAATGTAGTGGCGTCTTGGTTCTTTTCCATACTTTGACGA
TACTTTTGAATTTTTAATTTTGCCACTCTATAATAGGGTATGTTCTTTATAGGTCATTTTTACTTTTTTA
GTAGGGCATTTTAATAAATACTAGGTTTTTAGTAATTTCGGAGATACTTATCCTAGGTCTGAAAATTCAA
CCCTAACCCTTTTTTTCTTATGTTTTTTTTTTTCTGGGTAGCAGCTAATAGAAATTAGTACTGATTACAT
AGAGAAGTACTATGACACAATAGTAAGGGAATCATCTATTCATATATCACATCTTTGAGTTGCCGTTAAG
CATGAAGGAAACGGCGCAGGAATACAAGGTGTCTGCTGTAATACCGACCCTTTTGAAAAACTGGATACTG
CGTGTAGTGTATGCCACATTGGACCATATACCTCCTTTTGTGTGGGAAATTCTACATGTCATCACCGATA
TTTATTTCTTCTGGGTTCAAAAGCTGATTAACTATGTGCGGCCACACTCAAGAGTCATTTATTATAACGC
TATTAAGAAGTTAGATGAGTGTGATACGTATCAAATGTGGTGTCAGCAAGCGTCCGTAGTGGATGAAATA
ACAGGCGCAAATTTATGGCGGCGGAATTTCTTTTCGAGGAGGTACGACTTCAATTCTGTCATTGAACAAT
ATAGCATATTGGAAAATATGTTAAGGGAGGAGAAGTATGATGTAGTTAAGGAGAAGTTTTCGACTACAGG
CCCTTGTATGTTGAGGAACTTTGCGGGTATTGGAGATAAAAAGTTGTTCACAAAATCTTTGATGGGTACA
AAGCTACTTATTGAACAATATTTGACCCGAATTCTAGAAGGCTTGGATATATTAAATAATCAAACTTTAA
CTCCAACATCCTTTTTCCAAAGATGTAAGTTGTCACTGGGCACAACAGCATTAATCTTGCAAGGTGGTTC
ATTGTTTGGGCTGTTTCACCTTGGGGTGATTAGAGGTTTATTGTTACAGGACCTGATGCCTAATATTATA
AGTGGTAGCTCTATGGGGGCATGCGTTGCAAGTTTATTCGGTTGCTTGTCCAATGAGCAACTAAAGCAAT
TATTGACCGATGACAACCTCTTGAATATCATCAAGAATGATGTAGATTTATTAAAAAGCTGTGGATACGG
TAATTTAGAGCAGCACCTAAACCTGGGGACTTTGATTCAGAACCTAATACACCACGGTTATTCTCAAGAC
GTTTATCTTTTTATCCGGTTTGTTATGAAATATATTGTTAAGGAAAAAACTTTTGAAGAAGTTTATCAAA
TTACTGGAAAAGTTTTCAATATTGTTATTCATCCAACTGATAAATCATGCCCTAATTTACTAAATTATGT
GACAACCCCAAACGTATTAATCAAGTCAGCCATTGAATGCTCACTTGGTTCTGGTGTAATTTCAGAGGAT
ACATCACTATTATGTAAAAATTTAGAAAATGAAATTGAGCCTTTTCTTAACATCAATAAAAATAAACAAG
TCAAATTTCTTACCCCAGAAAATGCCAACAATCCGAGCATAACGGAGAGCCCCTATACTAGGTTAACGGA
ACTATTCAATGTTAATAACTTCATTGTTTCTTTGGCGAGACCATACTTGGCACCATTGGTGGTAAATGAT
TTGAAGCATGAAATAAAAACGTCAAAATATTACTATTATAAGCATTATCCAAATATGCCTCCTATAAACG
CGAATACAGTAAGAAAAACACAGAGATCCTCTTCGCAATCACCCATAAAGGCAGGAACTGTCGAGGATCT
TGAGCCAGAGCCTTTAATGAGCCCTGTGCCCCCAAGTTCGGCAGTCAACGATTCAGCAGAGTACATAATC
CCAGAATTGGGCATACCGCAGTTGAACTTTACTGAAATGGAACCGCTGGCGTTTAAATTTAAGTATCATC
TGGAAAGAAAATTAAAAAATATTGCCACTATGGAATTTCGACATAGGATGGAGGTATTGGATAATTTAGG
CCTGTTGTGCTCATTAATAAAAAGACTAATAATTGATGAAAAGACTCCCAGATCAGCTACGGAGATTGCT
GTGGTACCAAGGATGAAAAGTCTATCATTAACAAGGATTATTGAAGGTCAACTAAACAACATTCCATACT
GGATAAAATCTGGTGAACGAAGTACATGGCCCGCACTAGCTTTAATTAAGACAAGATGTGCAGTCGAATT
TAAATTAGACGACATAATAAGAGCAAGACGGAGTAGGGCTTCGTACGCTGCAGGTCGTGGGATTCCTGGG
TTAATTAACATCGCTAGCATGGTGAGCAAGGGCGAGGAGGATAACATGGCCATCATCAAGGAGTTCATGC
GCTTCAAGGTGCACATGGAGGGCTCCGTGAACGGCCACGAGTTCGAGATCGAGGGCGAGGGCGAGGGCCG
CCCCTACGAGGGCACCCAGACCGCCAAGCTGAAGGTGACCAAGGGTGGCCCCCTGCCCTTCGCCTGGGAC
ATCCTGTCCCCTCAGTTCATGTACGGCTCCAAGGCCTACGTGAAGCACCCCGCCGACATCCCCGACTACT
TGAAGCTGTCCTTCCCCGAGGGCTTCAAGTGGGAGCGCGTGATGAACTTCGAGGACGGCGGCGTGGTGAC
CGTGACCCAGGACTCCTCCCTGCAGGACGGCGAGTTCATCTACAAGGTGAAGCTGCGCGGCACCAACTTC
CCCTCCGACGGCCCCGTAATGCAGAAGAAGACCATGGGCTGGGAGGCCTCCTCCGAGCGGATGTACCCCG
AGGACGGCGCCCTGAAGGGCGAGATCAAGCAGAGGCTGAAGCTGAAGGACGGCGGCCACTACGACGCTGA
GGTCAAGACCACCTACAAGGCCAAGAAGCCCGTGCAGCTGCCCGGCGCCTACAACGTCAACATCAAGTTG
GACATCACCTCCCACAACGAGGACTACACCATCGTGGAACAGTACGAACGCGCCGAGGGCCGCCACTCCA
CCGGCGGCATGGACGAGCTGTACAAGTAGCCTAGGTGAGGCGCGCCACTTCTAAATAAGCGAATTTCTTA
TGATTTATGATTTTTATTATTAAATAAGTTATAAAAAAAATAAGTGTATACAAATTTTAAAGTGACTCTT
AGGTTTTAAAACGAAAATTCTTATTCTTGAGTAACTCTTTCCTGTAGGTCAGGTTGCTTTCTCAGGTATA
GTATGAGGTCGCTCTTATTGACCACACCTCTACCGGCAGATCCGCTAGGGATAACAGGGTAATATCTGCA
GGTCGACAACCCTTAATATAACTTCGTATAATGTATGCTATACGAAGTTATTAGGTCTAGAGCGGCCGCG
GAACGATCATTCACTATATATATATCAATTTATATATACGTATGTGTAATTGAAGAAAGATACGTTTTTT
CCTCTATTGAGAGGCCTGCTGGATGAATAGCTTTACCTTTTCTAAATCCTTGATACCATCAGTCTCTACT
CCTCCACTTACATCGACACCGATCGCATTTGGTAACATATTAATGGCAACAGAAACGTTATCAGGATTCA
ATCCACCAGCGATAATGAATTTTATCTCGGGATGACTTGCAGACCAACTGGAAATTGCACTCCAATTCAA
TTTCTCACCAGTGCCACCTTCACCAGAATCGAACAACGTCAGCACATTGTCTACGTGTTCATACAGGTCC
AGTAGTAATTCACAATCCTGTGGGAACTGGAACCTCTTAATGATTGGAATTGAAGATGGGATCAAAGATC
TGTATTCTTTAATATCTTCATCTCCATGTAATTGTATCACATCTAGATTATATTCGTGGTACAGTTGAAG
GACATCATCAACGGACTGATTTCTAAACACCCCGACTAGTTTAGTACCTTTCACGTTCTCTTGTTGGTGA
ACTGCAGTTGAAATACCTTTCGCAACAGATGAGTCAATGGTTCTTTTCCTACCGGGAACACAAATGATAC
CTAAGTAATCAGCACCATCATCCACAGCAGTCTTTGCAGCTTCAACGGTTTGCAAACCACACACTTTAAC
GAGCATCACAGTAGATTTCGCAAGAGGGTAGCTCGCTCAGAGTACCCAAGTAAATGATTAGTAAACTGAT
GTTTGATAGTTCAATTTTTCAATGAAATAACCTTATATTAAAATTGATATTACTATTATACAAAAATAAA
GAATAAAGGATTTGAGTTTATACATAAAATACCATTATTATTTGTTCAGTGAGAGATACTGGGGTATATG
GGATGTGTGTAGTGATACCATGCAATCATGTATCAAACATGGGCCCGGTACCGAGCTCTCGAGAACCCTT
AATATAACTTCGTATAATGTATGCTATACGAAGTTATTAGGTGATATCAGATCCACTAGTGGCCTATGCG
GCCGCGGATCTGCCGGTCTCCCTATAGTGAGTCGTATTAATTTCGATAAGCCAGGTTAACCTGCATTAAT
GAATCGGCCAACGCGCGGGGAGAGGCGGTTTGCGTATTGGGCGCTCTTCCGCTTCCTCGCTCACTGACTC
GCTGCGCTCGGTCGTTCGGCTGCGGCGAGCGGTATCAGCTCACTCAAAGGCGGTAATACGGTTATCCACA
GAATCAGGGGATAACGCAGGAAAGAACATGTGAGCAAAAGGCCAGCAAAAGGCCAGGAACCGTAAAAAGG
CCGCGTTGCTGGCGTTTTTCCATAGGCTCCGCCCCCCTGACGAGCATCACAAAAATCGACGCTCAAGTCA
GAGGTGGCGAAACCCGACAGGACTATAAAGATACCAGGCGTTTCCCCCTGGAAGCTCCCTCGTGCGCTCT
CCTGTTCCGACCCTGCCGCTTACCGGATACCTGTCCGCCTTTCTCCCTTCGGGAAGCGTGGCGCTTTCTC
ATAGCTCACGCTGTAGGTATCTCAGTTCGGTGTAGGTCGTTCGCTCCAAGCTGGGCTGTGTGCACGAACC
CCCCGTTCAGCCCGACCGCTGCGCCTTATCCGGTAACTATCGTCTTGAGTCCAACCCGGTAAGACACGAC
TTATCGCCACTGGCAGCAGCCACTGGTAACAGGATTAGCAGAGCGAGGTATGTAGGCGGTGCTACAGAGT
TCTTGAAGTGGTGGCCTAACTACGGCTACACTAGAAGAACAGTATTTGGTATCTGCGCTCTGCTGAAGCC
AGTTACCTTCGGAAAAAGAGTTGGTAGCTCTTGATCCGGCAAACAAACCACCGCTGGTAGCGGTGGTTTT
TTTGTTTGCAAGCAGCAGATTACGCGCAGAAAAAAAGGATCTCAAGAAGATCCTTTGATCTTTTCTACGG
GGTCTGACGCTCAGTGGAACGAAAACTCACGTTAAGGGATTTTGGTCATGAGATTATCAAAAAGGATCTT
CACCTAGATCCTTTTAAATTAAAAATGAAGTTTTAAATCAATCTAAAGTATATATGAGTAAACTTGGTCT
GACAGTTACCAATGCTTAATCAGTGAGGCACCTATCTCAGCGATCTGTCTATTTCGTTCATCCATAGTTG
CCTGACTCCCCGTCGTGTAGATAACTACGATACGGGAGGGCTTACCATCTGGCCCCAGTGCTGCAATGAT
ACCGCGAGACCCACGCTCACCGGCTCCAGATTTATCAGCAATAAACCAGCCAGCCGGAAGGGCCGAGCGC
AGAAGTGGTCCTGCAACTTTATCCGCCTCCATCCAGTCTATTAATTGTTGCCGGGAAGCTAGAGTAAGTA
GTTCGCCAGTTAATAGTTTGCGCAACGTTGTTGCCATTGCTACAGGCATCGTGGTGTCACGCTCGTCGTT
TGGTATGGCTTCATTCAGCTCCGGTTCCCAACGATCAAGGCGAGTTACATGATCCCCCATGTTGTGCAAA
AAAGCGGTTAGCTCCTTCGGTCCTCCGATCGTTGTCAGAAGTAAGTTGGCCGCAGTGTTATCACTCATGG
TTATGGCAGCACTGCATAATTCTCTTACTGTCATGCCATCCGTAAGATGCTTTTCTGTGACTGGTGAGTA
CTCAACCAAGTCATTCTGAGAATAGTGTATGCGGCGACCGAGTTGCTCTTGCCCGGCGTCAATACGGGAT
AATACCGCGCCACATAGCAGAACTTTAAAAGTGCTCATCATTGGAAAACGTTCTTCGGGGCGAAAACTCT
CAAGGATCTTACCGCTGTTGAGATCCAGTTCGATGTAACCCACTCGTGCACCCAACTGATCTTCAGCATC
TTTTACTTTCACCAGCGTTTCTGGGTGAGCAAAAACAGGAAGGCAAAATGCCGCAAAAAAGGGAATAAGG
GCGACACGGAAATGTTGAATACTCATACTCTTCCTTTTTCAATATTATTGAAGCATTTATCAGGGTTATT
GTCTCATGAGCGGATACATATTTGAATGTATTTAGAAAAATAAACA
Features (pLannotate 1.2.2; 15 found; start..end, strand, type, name):
    110..145     +  CDS            rop (fragment): Rop protein, which maintains plasmids at low copy number; rop
    247..298     +  misc_feature   bom (fragment): basis of mobility region from pBR322
    361..379     +  promoter       SP6 promoter: promoter for bacteriophage SP6 RNA polymerase
    401..1000    -  CDS            PRE5 (fragment): PSA6_YEAST - Experimental evidence at protein level: Swiss-Prot protein existence level 1. The proteasome degrades poly-ubiquitinated proteins in the cytoplasm and in the nucleus. It is essential for the regulated turnover of proteins and for the removal of misfolded proteins. The proteasome is a multicatalytic proteinase complex that is characterized by its ability to cleave peptides with Arg, Phe, Tyr, Leu, and Glu adjacent to the leaving group at neutral or slightly basic pH. It has an ATP-dependent proteolytic activity. From Saccharomyces cerevisiae (strain ATCC 204508 / S288c) (Baker's ye
   1402..3327    +  CDS            TGL3: TGL3_YEAST - Experimental evidence at protein level: Swiss-Prot protein existence level 1. Lipid particle-localized triacylglycerol (TAG) lipase. The lipid droplet/particle is a lipid storage compartment which serves as a depot of energy and building blocks for membrane lipid biosynthesis. Involved in the mobilization of the non-polar storage lipids triacylglycerols (TAGs) from lipid particles by hydrolysis of TAGs, releasing and supplying specific fatty acids to the appropriate metabolic pathways (PubMed:10515935, PubMed:12682047, PubMed:16267052). Also catalyzes the acylation of lysophosphat
   3379..4089    +  CDS            mCherry: monomeric derivative of DsRed fluorescent protein (Shaner et al., 2004) mammalian codon-optimized
   4119..4306    +  terminator     ADH1 terminator: S. cerevisiae ADH1; transcription terminator for the S. cerevisiae alcohol dehydrogenase 1 (ADH1) gene
   4358..4391    -  protein_bind   loxP: Cre-mediated recombination occurs in the 8-bp core sequence (GCATACAT). Cre recombinase
   4487..5116    -  CDS            TRP1: TRPF_KLULA - Protein inferred from homology: Swiss-Prot protein existence level 3. From Kluyveromyces lactis (strain ATCC 8585 / CBS 2359 / DSM 70799 / NBRC 1267 / NRRL Y-1140 / WM37) (Yeast) (Candida sphaerica).
   5394..5427    -  protein_bind   loxP: Cre-mediated recombination occurs in the 8-bp core sequence (GCATACAT). Cre recombinase
   5481..5499    -  promoter       T7 promoter: promoter for bacteriophage T7 RNA polymerase
   5521..5574    -  CDS            lacI (fragment): lac repressor; lacI; The lac repressor binds to the lac operator to inhibit transcription in E. coli. This inhibition can be relieved by adding lactose or isopropyl-β-D-thiogalactopyranoside (IPTG).
   5757..6345    -  rep_origin     ori: high-copy-number ColE1/pMB1/pBR322/pUC origin of replication
   6516..7376    -  CDS            AmpR: β-lactamase; bla; confers resistance to ampicillin, carbenicillin, and related antibiotics
   7377..15      -  promoter       AmpR promoter (across the origin): bla
