[The description below was written by a language model from this plasmid's Addgene catalogue record and pLannotate feature annotations shown in this document.]
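Description:
ZJOM68 is a yeast integrating plasmid of about 7.5 kb, built on the Clhn-mCherry-Trp backbone, that introduces an additional genomic copy of TGL3 fused to mCherry in Saccharomyces cerevisiae. No yeast replication origin (2μ or CEN/ARS) is annotated, consistent with its stated use for chromosomal integration rather than episomal maintenance. In E. coli it is propagated through a high-copy ColE1/pUC-type origin and selected with ampicillin through the β-lactamase gene. Short rop, bom and lacI fragments, along with flanking SP6 and T7 promoters, appear to be backbone remnants with no evident role in yeast.

The payload is the full TGL3 coding sequence, which encodes a triacylglycerol lipase localized to lipid droplets. It is joined at its C terminus to mCherry and followed by the ADH1 transcription terminator. The insert name "p1k" and the roughly 1 kb of sequence upstream of the TGL3 start suggest expression from native upstream sequence, although no promoter is explicitly annotated. This upstream region includes a fragment of the PRE5 gene in the opposite orientation. Homology in this region could direct integration, but the record does not specify the integration site.

Yeast transformants are selected by tryptophan prototrophy using the Kluyveromyces lactis TRP1 gene. The two loxP sites that flank this marker could in principle allow Cre-mediated excision and marker recycling. The plasmid belongs to a validated set of fluorescent organelle markers and serves as a red marker for lipid droplets in live-cell imaging while leaving the endogenous TGL3 locus intact.
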