Addgene plasmid #133657: ZJOM68
Purpose: Integration of TGL3-mCherry as an additional copy in genome, use auxotrophic marker TRP1(Kluyveromyces lactis). Marker for yeast lipid droplet.
Depositing lab: Zhiping Xie. Depositing organization: Shanghai Jiao Tong University. Publication: A Validated Set of Fluorescent-Protein-Based Markers for Major Organelles in Yeast (Saccharomyces cerevisiae). Zhu J, Zhang ZT, Tang SW, Zhao BS, Li H, Song JZ, Li D, Xie Z. MBio. 2019 Sep 3;10(5). pii: mBio.01691-19. doi: 10.1128/mBio.01691-19. PubMed 31481383.
Backbone
  Vector backbone: Clhn-mCherry-Trp
  Vector type: Yeast Expression
Growth in bacteria
  Bacterial resistance: Ampicillin, 100 μg/mL
  Growth temperature: 37°C
  Growth strain: DH5alpha
  Copy number: Unknown
Gene/Insert
  Gene/Insert name: p1k-TGL3-mCherry
  Species: S. cerevisiae (budding yeast)
  Insert size (bp): 2900
  Entrez Gene: TGL3
  Tag / fusion protein: mCherry (C terminal on insert)
  Cloning method: Gibson Cloning
Terms and licenses: Academic/Nonprofit Terms; Industry Terms: Not Available to Industry
How to cite: ZJOM68 was a gift from Zhiping Xie (Addgene plasmid # 133657 ; http://n2t.net/addgene:133657 ; RRID:Addgene_133657)
